Addgene plasmid #121196: pMK401 (Hygro-P2A-mAID-Nluc)
Purpose: N-terminal tagging
Depositing lab: Masato Kanemaki. Depositing organization: National Institute of Genetics. Publication: Generation of conditional auxin-inducible degron (AID) cells and tight control of degron-fused proteins using the degradation inhibitor auxinole. Yesbolatova A, Natsume T, Hayashi KI, Kanemaki MT. Methods. 2019 Apr 23. pii: S1046-2023(18)30331-1. doi: 10.1016/j.ymeth.2019.04.010. PubMed 31026591.
Backbone
  Vector backbone: pBluescript
  Vector type: CRISPR
Growth in bacteria
  Bacterial resistance: Ampicillin, 100 μg/mL
  Growth temperature: 37°C
  Growth strain: DH5alpha
  Copy number: High Copy
Gene/Insert
  Gene/Insert name: Hygro-P2A-mAID-Nluc
  Species: Synthetic
  Cloning method: Restriction Enzyme; 5′ cloning site Unknown (unknown if destroyed); 3′ cloning site Unknown (unknown if destroyed)
Terms and licenses: Academic/Nonprofit Terms; Industry Terms: Not Available to Industry
How to cite: pMK401 (Hygro-P2A-mAID-Nluc) was a gift from Masato Kanemaki (Addgene plasmid # 121196 ; http://n2t.net/addgene:121196 ; RRID:Addgene_121196)
