[The description below was written by a language model from this plasmid's Addgene catalogue record, the feature table of its GenBank file and pLannotate feature annotations shown in this document.]
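Description:
pMK401 (Hygro-P2A-mAID-Nluc) is a small (about 4.8 kb) pBluescript-based plasmid that supplies a tagging cassette for CRISPR-mediated knock-in at the N-terminus of an endogenous gene. It is catalogued as a CRISPR vector, but no Cas9 or guide RNA element is annotated, so it appears to provide the cassette for building donor constructs rather than any nuclease component. The backbone carries a high-copy ColE1/pUC origin, an ampicillin resistance gene (bla) with its own promoter, an f1 phage origin, and the usual pBluescript remnants flanking the cloning site: T7 and T3 promoters, M13 primer sites, the lac promoter/operator and lacZα fragments.

The synthetic insert is a single open reading frame. It opens with a Kozak sequence and the hygromycin phosphotransferase gene, followed by a P2A ribosome-skipping peptide, the mini-AID degron (the minimal auxin-responsive domain of Arabidopsis IAA17), human codon-optimised NanoLuc luciferase and a short C-terminal linker. No mammalian promoter, polyadenylation signal or homology arms are annotated. This fits a design in which the cassette is inserted in frame at the start of a target coding sequence and expressed from the endogenous promoter, with locus-specific homology arms added by the user, although the record does not state this. P2A would then separate the hygromycin marker from the downstream product, leaving the target protein fused at its N-terminus to mAID-Nluc.

In cells expressing the TIR1 auxin receptor, adding auxin triggers degradation of mAID-fused proteins. The NanoLuc moiety gives a luminescent readout of the level and depletion of the tagged protein. The associated publication concerns generating conditional auxin-inducible degron cells and controlling degron-fused proteins tightly.
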