LOCUS       Exported 4794 bp ds-DNA circular SYN 11-DEC-2018
DEFINITION  synthetic circular DNA
ACCESSION   .
VERSION     .
KEYWORDS    .
SOURCE      synthetic DNA construct
  ORGANISM  synthetic DNA construct
REFERENCE   1 (bases 1 to 4794)
  AUTHORS   Molecular Function Laboratory
  TITLE     Direct Submission
  JOURNAL   Exported Dec 11, 2018 from SnapGene Viewer 4.2.9
            http://www.snapgene.com
FEATURES             Location/Qualifiers
     source          1..4794
                     /organism="synthetic DNA construct"
                     /mol_type="other DNA"
     rep_origin      4..459
                     /direction=RIGHT
                     /label=f1 ori
                     /note="f1 bacteriophage origin of replication; arrow
                     indicates direction of (+) strand synthesis"
     primer_bind     600..616
                     /label=M13 fwd
                     /note="common sequencing primer, one of multiple similar
                     variants"
     promoter        626..644
                     /label=T7 promoter
                     /note="promoter for bacteriophage T7 RNA polymerase"
     misc_feature    701..706
                     /label=kozak seq
     CDS             707..1729
                     /codon_start=1
                     /gene="aph(4)-Ia"
                     /product="aminoglycoside phosphotransferase from E. coli"
                     /label=HygR
                     /note="confers resistance to hygromycin"
                     /translation="MKKPELTATSVEKFLIEKFDSVSDLMQLSEGEESRAFSFDVGGRG
                     YVLRVNSCADGFYKDRYVYRHFASAALPIPEVLDIGEFSESLTYCISRRAQGVTLQDLP
                     ETELPAVLQPVAEAMDAIAAADLSQTSGFGPFGPQGIGQYTTWRDFICAIADPHVYHWQ
                     TVMDDTVSASVAQALDELMLWAEDCPEVRHLVHADFGSNNVLTDNGRITAVIDWSEAMF
                     GDSQYEVANIFFWRPWLACMEQQTRYFERRHPELAGSPRLRAYMLRIGLDQLYQSLVDG
                     NFDDAAWAQGRCDAIVRSGAGTVGRTQIARRSAAVWTDGCVEVLADSGNRRPSTRPRAK
                     E"
     primer_bind     1587..1609
                     /label=(1241) Hyg seq1
     CDS             1742..1798
                     /codon_start=1
                     /product="2A peptide from porcine teschovirus-1
                     polyprotein"
                     /label=P2A
                     /note="Eukaryotic ribosomes fail to insert a peptide bond
                     between the Gly and Pro residues, yielding separate
                     polypeptides."
                     /translation="ATNFSLLKQAGDVEENPGP"
     CDS             1805..2009
                     /codon_start=1
                     /label=Linker-mAID-Clover
                     /translation="KEKSACPKDPAKPPAKAQVVGWPPVRSYRKNVMVSCQKSSGGPEA
                     AAFVKVSMDGAPYLRKIDLRMYK"
     CDS             1805..2008
                     /codon_start=1
                     /label=mAID
                     /note="note=""direct strand
                     translation""translation=""KEKSACPKDPAKPPAKAQVVGWPPVRSYRKNV
                     MVSCQKSSGGPEAAAFVKVSMDGAPYLRKIDLRMYK"""
                     /translation="KEKSACPKDPAKPPAKAQVVGWPPVRSYRKNVMVSCQKSSGGPEA
                     AAFVKVSMDGAPYLRKIDLRMYK"
     CDS             2015..2527
                     /codon_start=1
                     /product="NanoLuc(R) luciferase"
                     /label=Nluc
                     /note="human codon-optimized"
                     /translation="MVFTLEDFVGDWRQTAGYNLDQVLEQGGVSSLFQNLGVSVTPIQR
                     IVLSGENGLKIDIHVIIPYEGLSGDQMGQIEKIFKVVYPVDDHHFKVILHYGTLVIDGV
                     TPNMIDYFGRPYEGIAVFDGKKITVTGTLWNGNKIIDERLINPDGSLLFRVTINGVTGW
                     RLCERILA"
     primer_bind     complement(2503..2551)
                     /label=(1843) Nluc-NarI
     CDS             2528..2551
                     /codon_start=1
                     /label=Linker
                     /translation="GAGAGAGA"
     CDS             2548..2551
                     /codon_start=1
                     /label=Linker-mAID-Clover
                     /translation="A"
     misc_feature    2548..2549
                     /label=(965)_pAID_Linker_5'_BamHI_SacI
     promoter        complement(2606..2624)
                     /label=T3 promoter
                     /note="promoter for bacteriophage T3 RNA polymerase"
     primer_bind     complement(2641..2659)
                     /label=(2) M13 reverse primer
     primer_bind     complement(2645..2661)
                     /label=M13 rev
                     /note="common sequencing primer, one of multiple similar
                     variants"
     protein_bind    2669..2685
                     /label=lac operator
                     /bound_moiety="lac repressor encoded by lacI"
                     /note="The lac repressor binds to the lac operator to
                     inhibit transcription in E. coli. This inhibition can be
                     relieved by adding lactose or
                     isopropyl-beta-D-thiogalactopyranoside (IPTG)."
     promoter        complement(2693..2723)
                     /label=lac promoter
                     /note="promoter for the E. coli lac operon"
     protein_bind    2738..2759
                     /label=CAP binding site
                     /bound_moiety="E. coli catabolite activator protein"
                     /note="CAP binding activates transcription in the presence
                     of cAMP."
     rep_origin      complement(3047..3635)
                     /direction=LEFT
                     /label=ori
                     /note="high-copy-number ColE1/pMB1/pBR322/pUC origin of
                     replication"
     CDS             complement(3806..4666)
                     /codon_start=1
                     /gene="bla"
                     /product="beta-lactamase"
                     /label=AmpR
                     /note="confers resistance to ampicillin, carbenicillin, and
                     related antibiotics"
                     /translation="MSIQHFRVALIPFFAAFCLPVFAHPETLVKVKDAEDQLGARVGYI
                     ELDLNSGKILESFRPEERFPMMSTFKVLLCGAVLSRIDAGQEQLGRRIHYSQNDLVEYS
                     PVTEKHLTDGMTVRELCSAAITMSDNTAANLLLTTIGGPKELTAFLHNMGDHVTRLDRW
                     EPELNEAIPNDERDTTMPVAMATTLRKLLTGELLTLASRQQLIDWMEADKVAGPLLRSA
                     LPAGWFIADKSGAGERGSRGIIAALGPDGKPSRIVVIYTTGSQATMDERNRQIAEIGAS
                     LIKHW"
     promoter        complement(4667..4771)
                     /gene="bla"
                     /label=AmpR promoter
ORIGIN
        1 ctgnnnnnnn nnnnnnnnnn nnnnnnnnnn nnnnnnnnnn nnnnnnnnnn nnnnnnnnnn
       61 nnnnnnnnnn nnnnnnnnnn nnnnnnnnnn nnnnnnnnnn nnnnnnnnnn nnnnnnnnnn
      121 nnnnnnncnn nnnnnnnnnn nnnnnnnnnn nnnnnnnnnn nnnnnnnnnn nnnnnnnnnn
      181 nnnnnnnnnn nnnnnnnnnn nnnnnnnnnn nnnnnnnnna nnnnnnnnnn nnnnnnnnnn
      241 nnnnnnnnnn nnnnnnnnnn nnnnnnnnnc ctttgacgtt ggagtccacg ttctttaata
      301 gtggactctt gttccaaact ggaacaacac tcaaccctat ctcggtctat tcttttgatt
      361 tataagggat tttgccgatt tcggcctatt ggttaaaaaa tgagctgatt taacaaaaat
      421 ttaacgcgaa ttttaacaaa atattaacgc ttacaatttc cattcgccat tcaggctgcg
      481 caactgttgg gaagggcgat cggtgcgggc ctcttcgcta ttacgccagc tggcgaaagg
      541 gggatgtgct gcaaggcgat taagttgggt aacgccaggg ttttcccagt cacgacgttg
      601 taaaacgacg gccagtgagc gcgcgtaata cgactcacta tagggcgaat tgggtaccgg
      661 gccccccctc gaggtcgacg gtatcgataa gcttgatatc gccaccatga aaaagcctga
      721 actcaccgcg acgtctgtcg agaagtttct gatcgaaaag ttcgacagcg tctccgacct
      781 gatgcagctc tcggagggcg aagaatctcg tgctttcagc ttcgatgtag gagggcgtgg
      841 atatgtcctg cgggtaaata gctgcgccga tggtttctac aaagatcgtt atgtttatcg
      901 gcactttgca tcggccgcgc tcccgattcc ggaagtgctt gacattgggg aattcagcga
      961 gagcctgacc tattgcatct cccgccgtgc acagggtgtc acgttgcaag acctgcctga
     1021 aaccgaactg cccgctgttc tgcagccggt cgcggaggcc atggatgcga tcgctgcggc
     1081 cgatcttagc cagacgagcg ggttcggccc attcggaccg caaggaatcg gtcaatacac
     1141 tacatggcgt gatttcatat gcgcgattgc tgatccccat gtgtatcact ggcaaactgt
     1201 gatggacgac accgtcagtg cgtccgtcgc gcaggctctc gatgagctga tgctttgggc
     1261 cgaggactgc cccgaagtcc ggcacctcgt gcacgcggat ttcggctcca acaatgtcct
     1321 gacggacaat ggccgcataa cagcggtcat tgactggagc gaggcgatgt tcggggattc
     1381 ccaatacgag gtcgccaaca tcttcttctg gaggccgtgg ttggcttgta tggagcagca
     1441 gacgcgctac ttcgagcgga ggcatccgga gcttgcagga tcgccgcggc tccgggcgta
     1501 tatgctccgc attggtcttg accaactcta tcagagcttg gttgacggca atttcgatga
     1561 tgcagcttgg gcgcagggtc gatgcgacgc aatcgtccga tccggagccg ggactgtcgg
     1621 gcgtacacaa atcgcccgca gaagcgcggc cgtctggacc gatggctgtg tagaagtact
     1681 cgccgatagt ggaaaccgac gccccagcac tcgtccgagg gcaaaggaat caggaagcgg
     1741 agctactaac ttcagcctgc tgaagcaggc tggagacgtg gaggagaacc ctggacctag
     1801 atctaaggag aagagtgctt gtcctaaaga tccagccaaa cctccggcca aggcacaagt
     1861 tgtgggatgg ccaccggtga gatcataccg gaagaacgtg atggtttcct gccaaaaatc
     1921 aagcggtggc ccggaggcgg cggcgttcgt gaaggtatca atggacggag caccgtactt
     1981 gaggaaaatc gatttgagga tgtataaagc tagcatggtc ttcacactcg aagatttcgt
     2041 tggggactgg cgacagacag ccggctacaa cctggaccaa gtccttgaac agggaggtgt
     2101 gtccagtttg tttcagaatc tcggggtgtc cgtaactccg atccaaagga ttgtcctgag
     2161 cggtgaaaat gggctgaaga tcgacatcca tgtcatcatc ccgtatgaag gtctgagcgg
     2221 cgaccaaatg ggccagatcg aaaaaatttt taaggtggtg taccctgtgg atgatcatca
     2281 ctttaaggtg atcctgcact atggcacact ggtaatcgac ggggttacgc cgaacatgat
     2341 cgactatttc ggacggccgt atgaaggcat cgccgtgttc gacggcaaaa agatcactgt
     2401 aacagggacc ctgtggaacg gcaacaaaat tatcgacgag cgcctgatca accccgacgg
     2461 ctccctgctg ttccgagtaa ccatcaacgg agtgaccggc tggcggctgt gcgaacgcat
     2521 tctggcgggc gctggtgcag gggccggcgc cggatccact agttctagag cggccgccac
     2581 cgcggtggag ctccagcttt tgttcccttt agtgagggtt aattgcgcgc ttggcgtaat
     2641 catggtcata gctgtttcct gtgtgaaatt gttatccgct cacaattcca cacaacatac
     2701 gagccggaag cataaagtgt aaagcctggg gtgcctaatg agtgagctaa ctcacattaa
     2761 ttgcgttgcg ctcactgccc gctttccagt cgggaaacct gtcgtgccag ctgcattaat
     2821 gaatcggcca acgcgcgggg agaggcggtt tgcgtattgg gcgctcttcc gcttcctcgc
     2881 tcactgactc gctgcgctcg gtcgttcggc tgcggcgagc ggtatcagct cactcaaagg
     2941 cggtaatacg gttatccaca gaatcagggg ataacgcagg aaagaacatg tgagcaaaag
     3001 gccagcaaaa ggccaggaac cgtaaaaagg ccgcgttgct ggcgtttttc cataggctcc
     3061 gcccccctga cgagcatcac aaaaatcgac gctcaagtca gaggtggcga aacccgacag
     3121 gactataaag ataccaggcg tttccccctg gaagctccct cgtgcgctct cctgttccga
     3181 ccctgccgct taccggatac ctgtccgcct ttctcccttc gggaagcgtg gcgctttctc
     3241 atagctcacg ctgtaggtat ctcagttcgg tgtaggtcgt tcgctccaag ctgggctgtg
     3301 tgcacgaacc ccccgttcag cccgaccgct gcgccttatc cggtaactat cgtcttgagt
     3361 ccaacccggt aagacacgac ttatcgccac tggcagcagc cactggtaac aggattagca
     3421 gagcgaggta tgtaggcggt gctacagagt tcttgaagtg gtggcctaac tacggctaca
     3481 ctagaaggac agtatttggt atctgcgctc tgctgaagcc agttaccttc ggaaaaagag
     3541 ttggtagctc ttgatccggc aaacaaacca ccgctggtag cggtggtttt tttgtttgca
     3601 agcagcagat tacgcgcaga aaaaaaggat ctcaagaaga tcctttgatc ttttctacgg
     3661 ggtctgacgc tcagtggaac gaaaactcac gttaagggat tttggtcatg agattatcaa
     3721 aaaggatctt cacctagatc cttttaaatt aaaaatgaag ttttaaatca atctaaagta
     3781 tatatgagta aacttggtct gacagttacc aatgcttaat cagtgaggca cctatctcag
     3841 cgatctgtct atttcgttca tccatagttg cctgactccc cgtcgtgtag ataactacga
     3901 tacgggaggg cttaccatct ggccccagtg ctgcaatgat accgcgagac ccacgctcac
     3961 cggctccaga tttatcagca ataaaccagc cagccggaag ggccgagcgc agaagtggtc
     4021 ctgcaacttt atccgcctcc atccagtcta ttaattgttg ccgggaagct agagtaagta
     4081 gttcgccagt taatagtttg cgcaacgttg ttgccattgc tacaggcatc gtggtgtcac
     4141 gctcgtcgtt tggtatggct tcattcagct ccggttccca acgatcaagg cgagttacat
     4201 gatcccccat gttgtgcaaa aaagcggtta gctccttcgg tcctccgatc gttgtcagaa
     4261 gtaagttggc cgcagtgtta tcactcatgg ttatggcagc actgcataat tctcttactg
     4321 tcatgccatc cgtaagatgc ttttctgtga ctggtgagta ctcaaccaag tcattctgag
     4381 aatagtgtat gcggcgaccg agttgctctt gcccggcgtc aatacgggat aataccgcgc
     4441 cacatagcag aactttaaaa gtgctcatca ttggaaaacg ttcttcgggg cgaaaactct
     4501 caaggatctt accgctgttg agatccagtt cgatgtaacc cactcgtgca cccaactgat
     4561 cttcagcatc ttttactttc accagcgttt ctgggtgagc aaaaacagga aggcaaaatg
     4621 ccgcaaaaaa gggaataagg gcgacacgga aatgttgaat actcatactc ttcctttttc
     4681 aatattattg aagcatttat cagggttatt gtctcatgag cggatacata tttgaatgta
     4741 tttagaaaaa taaacaaata ggggttccgc gcacatttcc ccgaaaagtg ccac
//
