Features (pLannotate 1.2.2; 16 found; start..end, strand, type, name):
    137..155     +  promoter       T7 promoter: promoter for bacteriophage T7 RNA polymerase
    164..212     -  misc_feature   MCS (fragment): pBluescript multiple cloning site
    218..1240    +  CDS            hph: KHYB_ECOLX - Experimental evidence at protein level: Swiss-Prot protein existence level 1. The aminoglycoside phosphotransferases achieve inactivation of their antibiotic substrates by phosphorylation. Only phosphorylates hygromycin and closely related compounds such as demethyl analogs and destomycin. From Escherichia coli.
   1316..1519    +  CDS            mini-AID: minimal degron from the auxin-responsive IAA17 protein of Arabidopsis thaliana (Kubota et al., 2013) acts as an auxin-inducible degron (AID) in the presence of TIR1
   1526..2038    +  CDS            Nluc: NanoLuc® luciferase human codon-optimized
   2063..2104    -  misc_feature   MCS (fragment): pBluescript multiple cloning site
   2117..2135    -  promoter       T3 promoter: promoter for bacteriophage T3 RNA polymerase
   2180..2196    -  protein_bind   lac operator: The lac repressor binds to the lac operator to inhibit transcription in E. coli. This inhibition can be relieved by adding lactose or isopropyl-β-D-thiogalactopyranoside (IPTG). lac repressor encoded by lacI
   2204..2234    -  promoter       lac promoter: promoter for the E. coli lac operon
   2249..2270    -  protein_bind   CAP binding site: CAP binding activates transcription in the presence of cAMP. E. coli catabolite activator protein
   2283..2375    -  CDS            lacI (fragment): lac repressor; lacI; The lac repressor binds to the lac operator to inhibit transcription in E. coli. This inhibition can be relieved by adding lactose or isopropyl-β-D-thiogalactopyranoside (IPTG).
   2558..3146    -  rep_origin     ori: high-copy-number ColE1/pMB1/pBR322/pUC origin of replication
   3317..4177    -  CDS            AmpR: β-lactamase; bla; confers resistance to ampicillin, carbenicillin, and related antibiotics
   4178..4282    -  promoter       AmpR promoter: bla
   4309..4667    +  rep_origin     f1 ori (sequence partly withheld): f1 bacteriophage origin of replication; arrow indicates direction of (+) strand synthesis
   4769..129     -  CDS            lacZα (fragment) (across the origin): LacZα fragment of β-galactosidase; lacZ fragment
>Addgene plasmid #121196 | pMK401 (Hygro-P2A-mAID-Nluc) | addgene full sequence | sequence record 234566 | Addgene NGS Result
GGAAGGGCGATCGGTGCGGGCCTCTTCGCTATTACGCCAGCTGGCGAAAGGGGGATGTGCTGCAAGGCGA
TTAAGTTGGGTAACGCCAGGGTTTTCCCAGTCACGACGTTGTAAAACGACGGCCAGTGAGCGCGCGTAAT
ACGACTCACTATAGGGCGAATTGGGTACCGGGCCCCCCCTCGAGGTCGACGGTATCGATAAGCTTGATAT
CGCCACCATGAAAAAGCCTGAACTCACCGCGACGTCTGTCGAGAAGTTTCTGATCGAAAAGTTCGACAGC
GTCTCCGACCTGATGCAGCTCTCGGAGGGCGAAGAATCTCGTGCTTTCAGCTTCGATGTAGGAGGGCGTG
GATATGTCCTGCGGGTAAATAGCTGCGCCGATGGTTTCTACAAAGATCGTTATGTTTATCGGCACTTTGC
ATCGGCCGCGCTCCCGATTCCGGAAGTGCTTGACATTGGGGAATTCAGCGAGAGCCTGACCTATTGCATC
TCCCGCCGTGCACAGGGTGTCACGTTGCAAGACCTGCCTGAAACCGAACTGCCCGCTGTTCTGCAGCCGG
TCGCGGAGGCCATGGATGCGATCGCTGCGGCCGATCTTAGCCAGACGAGCGGGTTCGGCCCATTCGGACC
GCAAGGAATCGGTCAATACACTACATGGCGTGATTTCATATGCGCGATTGCTGATCCCCATGTGTATCAC
TGGCAAACTGTGATGGACGACACCGTCAGTGCGTCCGTCGCGCAGGCTCTCGATGAGCTGATGCTTTGGG
CCGAGGACTGCCCCGAAGTCCGGCACCTCGTGCACGCGGATTTCGGCTCCAACAATGTCCTGACGGACAA
TGGCCGCATAACAGCGGTCATTGACTGGAGCGAGGCGATGTTCGGGGATTCCCAATACGAGGTCGCCAAC
ATCTTCTTCTGGAGGCCGTGGTTGGCTTGTATGGAGCAGCAGACGCGCTACTTCGAGCGGAGGCATCCGG
AGCTTGCAGGATCGCCGCGGCTCCGGGCGTATATGCTCCGCATTGGTCTTGACCAACTCTATCAGAGCTT
GGTTGACGGCAATTTCGATGATGCAGCTTGGGCGCAGGGTCGATGCGACGCAATCGTCCGATCCGGAGCC
GGGACTGTCGGGCGTACACAAATCGCCCGCAGAAGCGCGGCCGTCTGGACCGATGGCTGTGTAGAAGTAC
TCGCCGATAGTGGAAACCGACGCCCCAGCACTCGTCCGAGGGCAAAGGAATCAGGAAGCGGAGCTACTAA
CTTCAGCCTGCTGAAGCAGGCTGGAGACGTGGAGGAGAACCCTGGACCTAGATCTAAGGAGAAGAGTGCT
TGTCCTAAAGATCCAGCCAAACCTCCGGCCAAGGCACAAGTTGTGGGATGGCCACCGGTGAGATCATACC
GGAAGAACGTGATGGTTTCCTGCCAAAAATCAAGCGGTGGCCCGGAGGCGGCGGCGTTCGTGAAGGTATC
AATGGACGGAGCACCGTACTTGAGGAAAATCGATTTGAGGATGTATAAAGCTAGCATGGTCTTCACACTC
GAAGATTTCGTTGGGGACTGGCGACAGACAGCCGGCTACAACCTGGACCAAGTCCTTGAACAGGGAGGTG
TGTCCAGTTTGTTTCAGAATCTCGGGGTGTCCGTAACTCCGATCCAAAGGATTGTCCTGAGCGGTGAAAA
TGGGCTGAAGATCGACATCCATGTCATCATCCCGTATGAAGGTCTGAGCGGCGACCAAATGGGCCAGATC
GAAAAAATTTTTAAGGTGGTGTACCCTGTGGATGATCATCACTTTAAGGTGATCCTGCACTATGGCACAC
TGGTAATCGACGGGGTTACGCCGAACATGATCGACTATTTCGGACGGCCGTATGAAGGCATCGCCGTGTT
CGACGGCAAAAAGATCACTGTAACAGGGACCCTGTGGAACGGCAACAAAATTATCGACGAGCGCCTGATC
AACCCCGACGGCTCCCTGCTGTTCCGAGTAACCATCAACGGAGTGACCGGCTGGCGGCTGTGCGAACGCA
TTCTGGCGGGCGCTGGTGCAGGGGCCGGCGCCGGATCCACTAGTTCTAGAGCGGCCGCCACCGCGGTGGA
GCTCCAGCTTTTGTTCCCTTTAGTGAGGGTTAATTGCGCGCTTGGCGTAATCATGGTCATAGCTGTTTCC
TGTGTGAAATTGTTATCCGCTCACAATTCCACACAACATACGAGCCGGAAGCATAAAGTGTAAAGCCTGG
GGTGCCTAATGAGTGAGCTAACTCACATTAATTGCGTTGCGCTCACTGCCCGCTTTCCAGTCGGGAAACC
TGTCGTGCCAGCTGCATTAATGAATCGGCCAACGCGCGGGGAGAGGCGGTTTGCGTATTGGGCGCTCTTC
CGCTTCCTCGCTCACTGACTCGCTGCGCTCGGTCGTTCGGCTGCGGCGAGCGGTATCAGCTCACTCAAAG
GCGGTAATACGGTTATCCACAGAATCAGGGGATAACGCAGGAAAGAACATGTGAGCAAAAGGCCAGCAAA
AGGCCAGGAACCGTAAAAAGGCCGCGTTGCTGGCGTTTTTCCATAGGCTCCGCCCCCCTGACGAGCATCA
CAAAAATCGACGCTCAAGTCAGAGGTGGCGAAACCCGACAGGACTATAAAGATACCAGGCGTTTCCCCCT
GGAAGCTCCCTCGTGCGCTCTCCTGTTCCGACCCTGCCGCTTACCGGATACCTGTCCGCCTTTCTCCCTT
CGGGAAGCGTGGCGCTTTCTCATAGCTCACGCTGTAGGTATCTCAGTTCGGTGTAGGTCGTTCGCTCCAA
GCTGGGCTGTGTGCACGAACCCCCCGTTCAGCCCGACCGCTGCGCCTTATCCGGTAACTATCGTCTTGAG
TCCAACCCGGTAAGACACGACTTATCGCCACTGGCAGCAGCCACTGGTAACAGGATTAGCAGAGCGAGGT
ATGTAGGCGGTGCTACAGAGTTCTTGAAGTGGTGGCCTAACTACGGCTACACTAGAAGAACAGTATTTGG
TATCTGCGCTCTGCTGAAGCCAGTTACCTTCGGAAAAAGAGTTGGTAGCTCTTGATCCGGCAAACAAACC
ACCGCTGGTAGCGGTGGTTTTTTTGTTTGCAAGCAGCAGATTACGCGCAGAAAAAAAGGATCTCAAGAAG
ATCCTTTGATCTTTTCTACGGGGTCTGACGCTCAGTGGAACGAAAACTCACGTTAAGGGATTTTGGTCAT
GAGATTATCAAAAAGGATCTTCACCTAGATCCTTTTAAATTAAAAATGAAGTTTTAAATCAATCTAAAGT
ATATATGAGTAAACTTGGTCTGACAGTTACCAATGCTTAATCAGTGAGGCACCTATCTCAGCGATCTGTC
TATTTCGTTCATCCATAGTTGCCTGACTCCCCGTCGTGTAGATAACTACGATACGGGAGGGCTTACCATC
TGGCCCCAGTGCTGCAATGATACCGCGAGACCCACGCTCACCGGCTCCAGATTTATCAGCAATAAACCAG
CCAGCCGGAAGGGCCGAGCGCAGAAGTGGTCCTGCAACTTTATCCGCCTCCATCCAGTCTATTAATTGTT
GCCGGGAAGCTAGAGTAAGTAGTTCGCCAGTTAATAGTTTGCGCAACGTTGTTGCCATTGCTACAGGCAT
CGTGGTGTCACGCTCGTCGTTTGGTATGGCTTCATTCAGCTCCGGTTCCCAACGATCAAGGCGAGTTACA
TGATCCCCCATGTTGTGCAAAAAAGCGGTTAGCTCCTTCGGTCCTCCGATCGTTGTCAGAAGTAAGTTGG
CCGCAGTGTTATCACTCATGGTTATGGCAGCACTGCATAATTCTCTTACTGTCATGCCATCCGTAAGATG
CTTTTCTGTGACTGGTGAGTACTCAACCAAGTCATTCTGAGAATAGTGTATGCGGCGACCGAGTTGCTCT
TGCCCGGCGTCAATACGGGATAATACCGCGCCACATAGCAGAACTTTAAAAGTGCTCATCATTGGAAAAC
GTTCTTCGGGGCGAAAACTCTCAAGGATCTTACCGCTGTTGAGATCCAGTTCGATGTAACCCACTCGTGC
ACCCAACTGATCTTCAGCATCTTTTACTTTCACCAGCGTTTCTGGGTGAGCAAAAACAGGAAGGCAAAAT
GCCGCAAAAAAGGGAATAAGGGCGACACGGAAATGTTGAATACTCATACTCTTCCTTTTTCAATATTATT
GAAGCATTTATCAGGGTTATTGTCTCATGAGCGGATACATATTTGAATGTATTTAGAAAAATAAACAAAT
AGGGGTTCCGCGCACATTTCCCCGAAAAGTGCCACCTG
[124 nt withheld, positions 4309-4432]
C
[91 nt withheld, positions 4434-4524]
A
[49 nt withheld, positions 4526-4574]
CCTTTGACGTTGGAGTCCACGTTCTTTAATAGTGGACTCTTGTTCCAAACTGGAACAACACTCAACCCTA
TCTCGGTCTATTCTTTTGATTTATAAGGGATTTTGCCGATTTCGGCCTATTGGTTAAAAAAATGAGCTGA
TTTAACAAAAATTTAACGCGAATTTTAACAAAATATTAACGCTTACAATTTCCATTCGCCATTCAGGCTG
CGCAACTGTTG
